>Addgene plasmid #203914 | pWR90 | addgene full sequence | sequence record 416567 | Addgene NGS Result
GTTAAGGCCAGGACAGTCGTTTGCCGTCTGAATTTGACCTGAGCGCATTTTTACGCGCCGGAGAAAACCG
CCTCGCGGTGATGGTGCTGCGCTGGAGTGACGGCAGTTATCTGGAAGATCAGGATATGTGGCGGATCTTA
AGGTGGCCAACTCATATGGCGTACGAGAATTCAGTTAACTCCTGCAGGAATCGATTGGCCGGCCTCACGT
GGACGCGTTATTAATCGTTTAAACCTACGTAACCGCGGCTTAATTAAAGCTAGCCAGCGCTTGAGCTCAA
CTCCTGAACAGCCAAAGGCAAGAAAGAAATCAAGAAAACAATGAAAATGGAAAAAATACAGCGCTCAAGC
CATTGAACAACAGGAATTGGATCATAACAACCAATCGGTCTCCGTGGGTCAGTGATAGGGCGAAACCTAT
CATACTCACAAATTGTTGTCTCATTTGTCAATGCAGCTAAGTTTACTCCTACCAATAAGAACAACTTGAT
CGATAAAATAATAAACACATTATTGAGGTGGAATCCAGGATGAGCGTAATAGAAGGACAAAAATCGATCT
AACGGAAGCTGAGTACTTAGATAGAAATATTCTCGAGAGAGCATCTGCTCACCCATGCCGGCACCGATTT
TGGTCGTGAAGTTAAGAATAGATCCAAAGCCAAGGTCTCTTCCCTTTCCACACTGCATGTATTCACAGTG
CTTTATTCTACCACCTCTCACCATTGCATCCATTCCAGCATAAATATCCTCATTCAAATGAAGACCCTTT
TGTGCTTTAGAGACCCCTCCCCTTGTTGTCATGAAAATACCATTCAAAAAGTCCGGATGGCCATAATGTA
GTTTTCCTCCTAGGTATTGCAAAGTTCGAGCAAACAAGGTTCCAAATGTTTGCTCCTTTCCAGCAGCTAC
GTCACCTAGTATTCCGATATTTTCTGAGAATATGTATTCTCTTGTTCCTATTATAGCAACTGGATGTGAA
TGATCACTATCCTTTAATTCATTTGAATAAGGGTCAATTGGGGCAGAATTTTCTTCGAATTCAGCTAACA
CACTTCTGATTCTGAGACACTCCTCAAGATAATTATCTTGGTTGGCATCAATAAGTTGAATATACTCTCC
TCTGCAGAAGATCAATGAGTTGTTTTGATTGTCAGATTTTCCATCTCCTAAGATAGGATTTCCTGATAGC
TTTATTCTATACTTCGGAACTCTTTCCCCATTTTCCAACAAAGCGCAACTCCCATCAATCAAACTCGAAT
AGAAAGTAGATTCGCCAGTATCAATGTCAATTTCCTCATCCAAATAAGATATCTGAAGTTCAGGATAAGT
TCGAAGAAGGAATTCCTTATTTTCTCTTTCTTCAGGAGAAAAATTCTTCAAGCGCTGCATTGAAGCAACA
ATTCTGAACTTTCGAAGAGCCATGACAGATGCTTCTTCTAATTTCCCGTTCTCATCTTTGTATTCTTTGT
CACTAAGGTTTTCAACATCAAATGATAGTTTGATTGCCCTGGAATAATTCATAAAGCCTGAAATTGTACG
ATACAATGTTTGCGACCTCAAGGATGCCCATATTCTTGTCCTAAGGATATATTCAGGTGTTGCTACTTTG
AATCCAACCGAGTAATAAGGTAAATCATCTTTCGTCTCATTATCGAAAGTAGGCGATGATGTCTCAGTGT
CAAATTCTTCTGCTAGCAATTTGGTATCGCGCACAAAACAAGACCATTCCAACGGATGTAACAGTTTCAA
GTACTCTAACATTGTGACGTGAGAGTACTGCTCCTCCTCCCTTATTATTTCTCTAAGAGATAGCGTTATC
TTCTCACTATAATGAGGAATAAGTACACTGAAAGTTGGCATGGAGTTAATAGGATTTACTTCAGGCATCG
GAGTTGATAATGACTGGGCAAAGAATGTGATTCTCCTTTGGGCTTCAGACTGCTCGTAAAACAAGGCTGA
TTTTAATGATTGATCCTCTTGAGAAACAAAAAAGGTTGGCTCTTTTAGAACAGTATCTCCTTCGATTCCA
GATACAGAAACCTGTTTGTATAACAACTTTTGAACATGCTCTAACGACAAAAGATGCTCACGGTACATCG
AGATTATTATGGAATTCCATACTTGTGAGACTAGAAATTTTGCCTTTATAGTCCTATCAGCCGGAGAAGC
AATTATTTTCGAGAAAATTCTTTTTGGTAATCTCGAAAAGATATTCCGCCATGGTGTCCATATGGAAGCA
CCAATATAGAATGAACGACATACAGAATAGATTGTATTCCAGACAATATACCATAGATAGGTATCAAGGA
AAATAAAACCAAATCTGTCAAGTATGTCAACGAGCTCCATCGGAAAGAACATGTGAGCAAAAGGCCAGCA
AAAGGCCAGGAACCGTAAAAAGGCCGCGTTGCTGGCGTTTTTCCATAGGCTCCGCCCCCCTGACGAGCAT
CACAAAAATCGACGCTCAAGTCAGAGGTGGCGAAACCCGACAGGACTATAAAGATACCAGGCGTTTCCCC
CTGGAAGCTCCCTCGTGCGCTCTCCTGTTCCGACCCTGCCGCTTACCGGATACCTGTCCGCCTTTCTCCC
TTCGGGAAGCGTGGCGCTTTCTCATAGCTCACGCTGTAGGTATCTCAGTTCGGTGTAGGTCGTTCGCTCC
AAGCTGGGCTGTGTGCACGAACCCCCCGTTCAGCCCGACCGCTGCGCCTTATCCGGTAACTATCGTCTTG
AGTCCAACCCGGTAAGACACGACTTATCGCCACTGGCAGCAGCCACTGGTAACAGGATTAGCAGAGCGAG
GTATGTAGGCGGTGCTACAGAGTTCTTGAAGTGGTGGCCTAACTACGGCTACACTAGAAGAACAGTATTT
GGTATCTGCGCTCTGCTGAAGCCAGTTACCTTCGGAAAAAGAGTTGGTAGCTCTTGATCCGGCAAACAAA
CCACCGCTGGTAGCGGTGGTTTTTTTGTTTGCAAGCAGCAGATTACGCGCAGAAAAAAAGGATCTCAAGA
AGATCCTTTGATCTTTTCTACGGGGTCTGACGCTCAGTGGAACGAAAACTCACGTTAAGGGATTTTGGTC
ATGAGATTATCAAAAAGGATCTTCACCTAGATCCTTTTAAATTAAAAATGAAGTTTTAAATCAATCTAAA
GTATATATGAGTAAACTTGGTCTGACAGTTACCAATGCTTAATCAGTGAGGCACCTATCTCAGCGATCTG
TCTATTTCGTTCATCCATAGTTGCCTGACTCCCCGTCGTGTAGATAACTACGATACGGGAGGGCTTACCA
TCTGGCCCCAGTGCTGCAATGATACCGCGAGACCCACGCTCACCGGCTCCAGATTTATCAGCAATAAACC
AGCCAGCCGGAAGGGCCGAGCGCAGAAGTGGTCCTGCAACTTTATCCGCCTCCATCCAGTCTATTAATTG
TTGCCGGGAAGCTAGAGTAAGTAGTTCGCCAGTTAATAGTTTGCGCAACGTTGTTGCCATTGCTACAGGC
ATCGTGGTGTCACGCTCGTCGTTTGGTATGGCTTCATTCAGCTCCGGTTCCCAACGATCAAGGCGAGTTA
CATGATCCCCCATGTTGTGCAAAAAAGCGGTTAGCTCCTTCGGTCCTCCGATCGTTGTCAGAAGTAAGTT
GGCCGCAGTGTTATCACTCATGGTTATGGCAGCACTGCATAATTCTCTTACTGTCATGCCATCCGTAAGA
TGCTTTTCTGTGACTGGTGAGTACTCAACCAAGTCATTCTGAGAATAGTGTATGCGGCGACCGAGTTGCT
CTTGCCCGGCGTCAATACGGGATAATACCGCGCCACATAGCAGAACTTTAAAAGTGCTCATCATTGGAAA
ACGTTCTTCGGGGCGAAAACTCTCAAGGATCTTACCGCTGTTGAGATCCAGTTCGATGTAACCCACTCGT
GCACCCAACTGATCTTCAGCATCTTTTACTTTCACCAGCGTTTCTGGGTGAGCAAAAACAGGAAGGCAAA
ATGCCGCAAAAAAGGGAATAAGGGCGACACGGAAATGTTGAATACTCATACTCTTCCTTTTTCAATATTA
TTGAAGCATTTATCAGGGTTATTGTCTCATGAGCGGATACATATTTGAATGTATTTAGAAAAATAAACAA
ATAGGGGTTCCGCGCACATTTCCCCGAAAAGTGCCACCTGACGTCCCAATGATACCGGTGCGATCGTGGG
CCCTAGTACTTCCCTCGACCATGCATTAGATCTTGCATGCCTCTAGACCATGATTACGGATTCACTGGCC
GTCGTTTTACAACGTCGTGACTGGGAAAACCCTGGCGTTACCCAACTTAATCGCCTTGCAGCACATCCCC
CTTTCGCCAGCTGGCGTAATAGCGAAGAGGCCCGCACCGATCGCCCTTCCCAACAGTTGCGCAGCCTGAA
TGGCGAATGGCGCTTTGCCTGGTTTCCGGCACCAGAAGCGGTGCCGGAAAGCTGGCTGGAGTGCGATCTT
CCTGAGGCCGATACTGTCGTCGTCCCCTCAAACTGGCAGATGCACGGTTACGATGCGCCCATCTACACCA
ACGTGACCTATCCCATTACGGTCAATCCGCCGTTTGTTCCCACGGAGAATCCGACGGGTTGTTACTCGCT
CACACTTAATGTTGATGAAAGCTGGCTACAGGAAGGCCAGACGCGAATTATTTTTGATGGCGTTAACTCG
GCGTTTCATCTGTGGTGCAACGGGCGCTGGGTCAGTTAAGGCCAGGACAGTCGTTTGCCGTCTGAATTTG
ACCTGAGCGCATTTTTACGCGCCGGAGAAAACCGCCTCGCGGTGATGGTGCTGCGCTGGAGTGACGGCAG
TTATCTGGAAGATCAGGATATGTGGCGGATAAAGTTCTACTTAGTCCCCGGGGATCCGTACACTTATTGT
TAACTATGAAACATATACTTATGGACAAGGTTCACTGATTTGGACTGAAAAGCAAAAACGAGAAATGAGT
CAACGTCTGAGATCAATCCCTAGACCACCCGGGAAGGTCATGTGTTTCATGAAGTACGATAAGGTTGGTA
ACCGATTGACTCATTGGTTCGTGGCGGAGAAGTACGCAGAGTAAAACCGGGGCCGATTCGTGGTAAATTC
TGGAATGATCCAGAGGCGCGACATTTATGCAGACAATTTGTGTTTTGTCGCAAACGATGTTATAGCGAAA
TTTTTCACTCTGTCAGATAAATGGATTTTGTCAAAAGGGGGAAGTAGAAGGAGAATGGGCCCGAGATGTT
CTGCCAAATTCTCAGTAGCATAATGTGAAAGAAGCCCTTACATTGTCCAGCCTCTGGCATCATTAAAAAC
CGTAGCGGAAACCAATTGTCTCTGTTCTTCCCTGGCACACCCTGGTAGCCCCACCCAGTTGTAGTACATC
TCACACGCTGGCAACTTGGGACAATCAGCAACTTTTTTTTCTTTTAATTTTTTCAGCGCGACATTTTGCC
TCTTCTGCGAGAACAGACTTTTTCACCTCCATCTCACCCCCCTTTGCACTTATATAAATTGGACCAGTTC
CTCCCATTGTAGAAAAAATTTTGCTGGACCTTTTTCTCTTTTTTTTGTCCTTTAGTTTCATACAATCTAA
GTCTATCTACATGTACAATGGGTAAGGAAAAGACTCACGTTTCGAGGCCGAGATTAAATTCCAACATGGA
TGCTGATTTATATGGGTATAAATGGGCTAGAGATAATGTCGGGCAATCAGGTGCGACAATCTATAGATTG
TATGGGAAGCCCGATGCGCCAGAGTTGTTTTTGAAACATGGCAAAGGTAGCGTTGCCAATGATGTTACAG
ATGAGATGGTCAGACTAAACTGGTTGACGGAATTTATGCCTCTTCCGACCATCAAGCATTTTATCCGTAC
TCCTGATGATGCATGGTTACTCACCACTGCGATCCCCGGCAAAACAGCATTCCAGGTATTAGAAGAATAT
CCTGATTCAGGTGAAAATATTGTTGATGCGTTGGCAGTGTTCTTGAGAAGATTGCATTCGATTCCTGTTT
GTAATTGTCCTTTTAACAGCGATAGAGTATTTCGTCTCGCTCAGGCGCAATCAAGAATGAATAACGGTTT
GGTTGATGCGAGTGATTTTGATGACGAGCGTAATGGCTGGCCTGTTGAACAAGTCTGGAAAGAAATGCAT
AAGTTGTTGCCATTCTCACCGGATTCAGTCGTCACTCATGGTGATTTCTCACTTGATAACCTTATTTTTG
ACGAGGGGAAATTAATAGGTTGTATTGATGTTGGAAGAGTCGGAATCGCAGACAGATACCAGGATCTTGC
CATCCTATGGAACTGCCTCGGTGAGTTTTCTCCTTCATTACAGAAAAGACTTTTTCAAAAATATGGTATT
GATAATCCTGATATGAATAAATTGCAGTTTCATTTGATGCTCGATGAGTTTTTCTAAGCGGCCGCTAACC
ACTTGCAAAATCCTTTGTATTCTTGTTCTGCAAACATTTTGTCCAATCTCTTATCTTTCTACGATGTTGA
AGAACATACATTTTTGTTAGTCCAGCTTGTTATCCTTTTTTTATTAAATAAAAAATTTTATTGTTAAAGT
TGTTTTTCTTCTTTGTCTGTCCTGTTTTAACTCATATATATTCTATATATTACAGAAAGAAAGTAGATCA
TCTAAAATAAACATTTATTTGATGAGACAAAGTAGGTTTTTTAGAATACAATGTAGCATCCTCTAATATA
CAATAGAGTTGTTTTATAAAAGCGATACATTTAATATTATGACAGGACTGGTGAAGTGTATAGAATTGTG
CTAATCTGGCAAACGAACCCAAGAAGACGTTAAAGCAAATAGTGCATTTTGTATTACAATCAAGTTCGTC
GAGATCCTCGTTAGTATTTCCGTGAAGGCAGCCATTGTGAAAATTGAACATCACCTGAGGTATTTTAGCC
ACCAGAAGCGGCGGTACGGAAGAAAGTGTGTACGATGGTTGGTGGTGGAATTGCGTGCATGCCTGATGGG
GCAATATTAATTAGATAGAGCTTTGGTGATATTAGTGGATAATAGAATTCACAGAGAAGACATCAGGAGC
AATTTCCAAGAGCCATTGATGATGTAATTGCCCCAACAGCAAGATTCAGATCTGACAATTGACCACCGTT
TTGTAGAAGCAAAAAATCGTAGATTATCACCAAGAGGGTTTTTCACCGAACCAGCAAATAGAAACTATGC
CGTAGAACTCGCCCAGGCTTTTTTGCTAGCACTTTCCAGCAGTAGAACCGTCCAATTAAGTCAACAGGAA
CCATTGAGGTCGAGCCCAACCACCTGAACCCCCTCACGGTCGTGTCCCTATTATTGATCCAGAGGGTGCC
AGTTTCGGTAGCCAATATTGGTTCATGGGTTTCTATGGCCCGGAGTGAGTTTGCAGGTTGGCCCCGGCGC
CGTCTGCAGGATGGGAGTTATAGCGGCCAAACTTCACATTTCGAAATCCTGCTGCAGCCAATCTGAAGAA
TTAATATAAATTCGTGTCGAATCGCCGTCTGTGAAATTTCAGTACTTGATTTTCTTTTCTTCTTCTTTTT
CTCTTTTGTTTCTTCAGAATCAATACACATTTTTTCTTCCCTATAAACAATTCATCGGTACCATGGTGAA
GCGTGAGAAAAATGTCATCTATGGCCCTGAGCCTCTCCATCCTTTGGAGGATTTGACTGCCGGCGAAATG
TTGTTTCGTGCTCTCCGCAAGCACTCTCATTTGCCTCAAGCCTTGGTCGATGTGGTCGGCGATGAATCTT
TGAGCTACAAGGAGTTTTTTGAGGCAACCGTCTTGTTGGCTCAGTCCCTCCACAATTGTGGCTACAAGAT
GAACGACGTCGTTAGTATCTGTGCTGAAAACAATACCCGTTTCTTCATTCCAGTCATCGCCGCATGGTAT
ATCGGTATGATCGTGGCTCCAGTCAACGAGAGCTACATTCCCGACGAATTGTGTAAAGTCATGGGTATCT
CTAAGCCACAGATTGTCTTCACCACTAAGAATATTTTGAACAAAGTCTTGGAAGTCCAAAGCCGCACCAA
CTTTATTAAGCGTATCATCATCTTGGACACTGTGGAGAATATTCACGGTTGCGAATCTTTGCCTAATTTC
ATCTCTCGCTATTCAGACGGCAACATCGCAAACTTTAAACCACTCCACTTCGACCCTGTGGAACAAGTTG
CAGCCATTTTGTGTAGCAGCGGTACTACTGGACTCCCAAAGGGAGTCATGCAGACCCATCAAAACATTTG
CGTGCGTTTGATCCATGCTCTCGATCCACGTGTGGGCACTCAGTTGATTCCTGGTGTCACCGTCTTGGTC
TACTTGCCTTTCTTCCATGCTTTCGGCTTTAGCATTACTTTGGGTTACTTTATGGTCGGTCTCCGCGTGA
TTATGTTCCGCCGTTTTGATCAGGAGGCTTTCTTGAAAGCCATCCAAGATTATGAAGTCCGCAGTGTCAT
CAACGTGCCTAGCGTGATCTTGTTTTTGTCTAAGAGCCCACTCGTGGACAAGTACGACTTGTCTTCATTG
CGTGAATTGTGTTGCGGTGCCGCTCCATTGGCTAAGGAGGTCGCTGAAGTGGCCGCCAAACGCTTGAATC
TTCCAGGTATTCGTTGTGGCTTCGGCCTCACCGAATCTACCAGCGCTAACATTCACTCTCTCGGTGATGA
GTTTAAGAGCGGCTCTTTGGGCCGTGTCACTCCACTCATGGCTGCTAAGATCGCTGATCGCGAAACTGGT
AAGGCTTTGGGTCCGAACCAAGTGGGCGAGTTGTGTATCAAAGGCCCTATGGTGAGCAAGGGTTATGTCA
ATAACGTTGAAGCTACCAAGGAGGCCATCGACGACGACGGCTGGTTGCATTCTGGTGATTTTGGATATTA
CGACGAAGATGAGCATTTTTACGTCGTGGATCGTTACAAGGAGTTGATCAAATACAAGGGTAGCCAGGTT
GCTCCAGCTGAGTTGGAGGAGATTTTGTTGAAAAATCCATGCATTCGCGATGTCGCTGTGGTCGGCATTC
CTGATTTGGAGGCCGGCGAATTGCCTTCTGCTTTCGTTGTCAAGCAGCCTGGTAAAGAAATTACCGCCAA
AGAAGTGTATGATTACTTGGCTGAACGTGTGAGCCATACTAAGTACTTGCGTGGCGGCGTGCGTTTTGTT
GACTCCATCCCTCGTAACGTAACAGGCAAAATTACCCGCAAGGAGTTGTTGAAACAATTGTTGGAGAAGG
CCGGCGGTTAGCTTAATTAAGCATTTTAGACAAGTGCCTATTTATTCAGATTGATTTTTTATATTGAATA
TGGATGTTGATTACGACTTGTGTTACGAAGCATGAACATGTGATTTGAAAAAGTGTTTACGAATAAAAGA
ACTTTTTTTGCAACCGTTGCTAGTTGAAGTGTAGACTCTGAATGCGAAGGGTTGCAAATGTGCCCAGTAG
AAAAAATATTCCATATTTTTCTGAACTTAATTCAATGAAATACGAGTATTACTACAACTGCCAATATCGG
AACAATTTAACGAGAGCAAGCTATATAAAATGAATGTTCATTTACACAAGCTAGAACCAAAACTTGAATT
AAAATTTAACATAACTAAATGTAACTAGATAAAAGAGAGACATAACCAAACGTTCAGAAGGCAGAACTAG
TAAAGTTCTACTTAGTCCCCGGGGACCATGATTACGGATTCACTGGCCGTCGTTTTACAACGTCGTGACT
GGGAAAACCCTGGCGTTACCCAACTTAATCGCCTTGCAGCACATCCCCCTTTCGCCAGCTGGCGTAATAG
CGAAGAGGCCCGCACCGATCGCCCTTCCCAACAGTTGCGCAGCCTGAATGGCGAATGGCGCTTTGCCTGG
TTTCCGGCACCAGAAGCGGTGCCGGAAAGCTGGCTGGAGTGCGATCTTCCTGAGGCCGATACTGTCGTCG
TCCCCTCAAACTGGCAGATGCACGGTTACGATGCGCCCATCTACACCAACGTGACCTATCCCATTACGGT
CAATCCGCCGTTTGTTCCCACGGAGAATCCGACGGGTTGTTACTCGCTCACATTTAATGTTGATGAAAGC
TGGCTACAGGAAGGCCAGACGCGAATTATTTTTGATGGCGTTAACTCGGCGTTTCATCTGTGGTGCAACG
GGCGCTGGGTCA
Features (pLannotate 1.2.2; 9 found; start..end, strand, type, name):
      1..136     +  CDS            lacZ (fragment): β-galactosidase; lacZ
    176..2335    -  CDS            FKS3 (fragment): FKS3_YEAST - Experimental evidence at protein level: Swiss-Prot protein existence level 1. Required for spore wall assembly. From Saccharomyces cerevisiae (strain ATCC 204508 / S288c) (Baker's yeast).
   2420..3008    -  rep_origin     ori: high-copy-number ColE1/pMB1/pBR322/pUC origin of replication
   3179..4039    -  CDS            AmpR: β-lactamase; bla; confers resistance to ampicillin, carbenicillin, and related antibiotics
   4040..4144    -  promoter       AmpR promoter: bla
   4246..4417    +  CDS            lacZα (fragment): LacZα fragment of β-galactosidase; lacZ fragment
   5618..6427    +  CDS            KanR: aminoglycoside phosphotransferase; aph(3')-Ia; confers resistance to kanamycin
   7623..9251    +  CDS            CBG99luc: green-emitting variant of click beetle luciferase human codon-optimized
   9684..9855    +  CDS            lacZα (fragment): LacZα fragment of β-galactosidase; lacZ fragment
