[The description below was written by a language model from this plasmid's Addgene catalogue record and pLannotate feature annotations shown in this document.]
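Description:
pWR90 is the empty, payload-free member of the BLINCAR toolset, a bioluminescence- and Cas9-based system for repeatedly modifying wild-type Scheffersomyces stipitis. It is an integrating yeast vector of about 10.2 kb built on the pWR88 backbone. In E. coli it is maintained as a high-copy plasmid through a ColE1/pUC-type origin and selected with ampicillin via the bla gene and its promoter. No yeast replication origin is annotated, which fits its stated role as a construct that integrates into the chromosome rather than replicating episomally.

The insert is a roughly 2.1 kb segment of S. stipitis genomic DNA covering GSC2 and flanking sequence, cloned between two retained SacI sites. It provides the homology that targets integration to the GSC2 locus. The feature table detects this region by similarity to the S. cerevisiae glucan synthase homologue FKS3. One backbone note instead names the added genomic region as EGC3, an inconsistency within the record that cannot be resolved from the fields given.

The backbone carries two yeast-facing markers. An aminoglycoside phosphotransferase gene, annotated as KanR, corresponds to the listed G418 selection. A click beetle green luciferase is annotated as CBG99; the record describes it as coCBG, a codon-optimized synthetic version, and it serves as a bioluminescent reporter of integration. Each of these two genes is followed or preceded by one of two identical-length lacZα fragments, which flank the pair, though the record does not state what these repeats do. The promoters and terminators driving the two genes are also not annotated. The plasmid is meant as the starting scaffold into which a payload is cloned for delivery to the S. stipitis genome.
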