Addgene plasmid #203914: pWR90
Purpose: empty BLINCAR plasmid for payload delivery, no payload, integrates at GSC2 locus
Depositing lab: J. Brian Robertson. Depositing organization: Middle Tennessee State University. Publication: BLINCAR: a reusable bioluminescent and Cas9-based genetic toolset for repeatedly modifying wild-type Scheffersomyces stipitis. Reichard WD, Smith SE, Robertson JB. mSphere. 2023 Aug 24;8(4):e0022423. doi: 10.1128/msphere.00224-23. Epub 2023 Jun 22. PubMed 37345937.
Backbone
  Vector backbone: pWR88
  Backbone manufacturer: Robertson
  Backbone size w/o insert (bp): 8072
  Total vector size (bp): 10189
  Modifications to backbone: A section of S. stipitis genomic DNA around the EGC3 gene was added to pWR88 to serve as a chromosomal integration site.
  Vector type: Yeast Expression
  Selectable markers: Neomycin (select with G418)
Growth in bacteria
  Bacterial resistance: Ampicillin, 100 μg/mL
  Growth temperature: 37°C
  Growth strain: DH5alpha
  Copy number: High Copy
Gene/Insert
  Gene/Insert name: GSC2 plus flanking
  Species: S. stipitis (yeast)
  Insert size (bp): 2065
  Entrez Gene: GSC2 (a.k.a. PICST_86938)
  Cloning method: Restriction Enzyme; 5′ cloning site SacI (not destroyed); 3′ cloning site SacI (not destroyed)
  Sequencing primers: 5′ ATCTTAAGGTGGCCAACTC
Resource information
  A portion of this plasmid was derived from a plasmid made by: coCBG is a codon optimized version of Promega's CBG99 which was synthesized by GenScript
Terms and licenses: Academic/Nonprofit Terms; Industry Terms: Not Available to Industry
How to cite: pWR90 was a gift from J. Brian Robertson (Addgene plasmid # 203914 ; http://n2t.net/addgene:203914 ; RRID:Addgene_203914)
